>Addgene plasmid #187877 | pAcGP67A-mTLR4ecd-VLR | addgene full sequence | sequence record 367361 | Addgene NGS Result
AAGCTTGGCTCGTAAAGCGAGTTGAAGGATCATATTTAGTTGCGTTTATGAGATAAGATTGAAAGCACGT
GTAAAATGTTTCCCGCGCGTTGGCACAACTATTTACAATGCGGCCAAGTTATAAAAGATTCTAATCTGAT
ATGTTTTAAAACACCTTTGCGGCCCGAGTTGTTTGCGTACGTGACTAGCGAAGAAGATATGTGGACCGCA
GAACAGATAGTAAAACAAAACCCTAGTATTGGAGCAATAATCGATTTAACCAACACGTCTAAATATTATG
ATGGTGTGCATTTTTTGCGGGCGGGCCTGTTATACAAAAAAATTCAAGTACCTGGCCAGACTTTGCCGCC
TGAAAGCATAGTTCAAGAATTTATTGACACGGTAAAAGAATTTACAGAAAAGTGTCCCGGCATGTTGGTG
GGCGTGCACTGCACACACGGTATTAATCGCACCGGTTACATGGTGTGCAGATATTTAATGCACACCCTGG
GTATTGCGCCGCAGGAAGCCATAGATAGATTCGAAAAAGCCAGAGGTCACAAAATTGAAAGACAAAATTA
CGTTCAAGATTTATTAATTTAATTAATATTATTTGCATTCTTTAACAAATACTTTATCCTATTTTCAAAT
TGTTGCGCTTCTTCCAGCGAACCAAAACTATGCTTCGCTTGCTCCGTTTAGCTTGTAGCCGATCAGTGGC
GTTGTTCCAATCGACGGTAGGATTAGGCCGGATATTCTCCACCACAATGTTGGCAACGTTGATGTTACGT
TTATGCTTTTGGTTTTCCACGTACGTCTTTTGGCCGGTAATAGCCGTAAACGTAGTGCCGTCGCGCGTCA
CGCACAACACCGGATGTTTGCGCTTGTCCGCGGGGTATTGAACCGCGCGATCCGACAAATCCACCACTTT
GGCAACTAAATCGGTGACCTGCGCGTCTTTTTTCTGCATTATTTCGTCTTTCTTTTGCATGGTTTCCTGG
AAGCCGGTGTACATGCGGTTTAGATCAGTCATGACGCGCGTGACCTGCAAATCTTTGGCCTCGATCTGCT
TGTCCTTGATGGCAACGATGCGTTCAATAAACTCTTGTTTTTTAACAAGTTCCTCGGTTTTTTGCGCCAC
CACCGCTTGCAGCGCGTTTGTGTGCTCGGTGAATGTCGCAATCAGCTTAGTCACCAACTGTTTGCTCTCC
TCCTCCCGTTGTTTGATCGCGGGATCGTACTTGCCGGTGCAGAGCACTTGAGGAATTACTTCTTCTAAAA
GCCATTCTTGTAATTCTATGGCGTAAGGCAATTTGGACTTCATAATCAGCTGAATCACGCCGGATTTAGT
AATGAGCACTGTATGCGGCTGCAAATACAGCGGGTCGCCCCTTTTCACGACGCTGTTAGAGGTAGGGCCC
CCATTTTGGATGGTCTGCTCAAATAACGATTTGTATTTATTGTCTACATGAACACGTATAGCTTTATCAC
AAACTGTATATTTTAAACTGTTAGCGACGTCCTTGGCCACGAACCGGACCTGTTGGTCGCGCTCTAGCAC
GTACCGCAGGTTGAACGTATCTTCTCCAAATTTAAATTCTCCAATTTTAACGCGAGCCATTTTGATACAC
GTGTGTCGATTTTGCAACAACTATTGTTTTTTAACGCAAACTAAACTTATTGTGGTAAGCAATAATTAAA
TATGGGGGAACATGCGCCGCTACAACACTCGTCGTTATGAACGCAGACGGCGCCGGTCTCGGCGCAAGCG
GCTAAAACGTGTTGCGCGTTCAACGCGGCAAACATCGCAAAAGCCAATAGTACAGTTTTGATTTGCATAT
TAACGGCGATTTTTTAAATTATCTTATTTAATAAATAGTTATGACGCCTACAACTCCCCGCCCGCGTTGA
CTCGCTGCACCTCGAGCAGTTCGTTGACGCCTTCCTCCGTGTGGCCGAACACGTCGAGCGGGTGGTCGAT
GACCAGCGGCGTGCCGCACGCGACGCACAAGTATCTGTACACCGAATGATCGTCGGGCGAAGGCACGTCG
GCCTCCAAGTGGCAATATTGGCAAATTCGAAAATATATACAGTTGGGTTGTTTGCGCATATCTATCGTGG
CGTTGGGCATGTACGTCCGAACGTTGATTTGCATGCAAGCCGAAATTAAATCATTGCGATTAGTGCGATT
AAAACGTTGTACATCCTCGCTTTTAATCATGCCGTCGATTAAATCGCGCAATCGAGTCAAGTGATCAAAG
TGTGGAATAATGTTTTCTTTGTATTCCCGAGTCAAGCGCAGCGCGTATTTTAACAAACTAGCCATCTTGT
AAGTTAGTTTCATTTAATGCAACTTTATCCAATAATATATTATGTATCGCACGTCAAGAATTAACAATGC
GCCCGTTGTCGCATCTCAACACGACTATGATAGAGATCAAATAAAGCGCGAATTAAATAGCTTGCGACGC
AACGTGCACGATCTGTGCACGCGTTCCGGCACGAGCTTTGATTGTAATAAGTTTTTACGAAGCGATGACA
TGACCCCCGTAGTGACAACGATCACGCCCAAAAGAACTGCCGACTACAAAATTACCGAGTATGTCGGTGA
CGTTAAAACTATTAAGCCATCCAATCGACCGTTAGTCGAATCAGGACCGCTGGTGCGAGAAGCCGCGAAG
TATGGCGAATGCATCGTATAACGTGTGGAGTCCGCTCATTAGAGCGTCATGTTTAGACAAGAAAGCTACA
TATTTAATTGATCCCGATGATTTTATTGATAAATTGACCCTAACTCCATACACGGTATTCTACAATGGCG
GGGTTTTGGTCAAAATTTCCGGACTGCGATTGTACATGCTGTTAACGGCTCCGCCCACTATTAATGAAAT
TAAAAATTCCAATTTTAAAAAACGCAGCAAGAGAAACATTTGTATGAAAGAATGCGTAGAAGGAAAGAAA
AATGTCGTCGACATGCTGAACAACAAGATTAATATGCCTCCGTGTATAAAAAAAATATTGAACGATTTGA
AAGAAAACAATGTACCGCGCGGCGGTATGTACAGGAAGAGGTTTATACTAAACTGTTACATTGCAAACGT
GGTTTCGTGTGCCAAGTGTGAAAACCGATGTTTAATCAAGGCTCTGACGCATTTCTACAACCACGACTCC
AAGTGTGTGGGTGAAGTCATGCATCTTTTAATCAAATCCCAAGATGTGTATAAACCACCAAACTGCCAAA
AAATGAAAACTGTCGACAAGCTCTGTCCGTTTGCTGGCAACTGCAAGGGTCTCAATCCTATTTGTAATTA
TTGAATAATAAAACAATTATAAATGTCAAATTTGTTTTTTATTAACGATACAAACCAAACGCAACAAGAA
CATTTGTAGTATTATCTATAATTGAAAACGCGTAGTTATAATCGCTGAGGTAATATTTAAAATCATTTTC
AAATGATTCACAGTTAATTTGCGACAATATAATTTTATTTTCACATAAACTAGACGCCTTGTCGTCTTCT
TCTTCGTATTCCTTCTCTTTTTCATTTTTCTCCTCATAAAAATTAACATAGTTATTATCGTATCCATATA
TGTATCTATCGTATAGAGTAAATTTTTTGTTGTCATAAATATATATGTCTTTTTTAATGGGGTGTATAGT
ACCGCTGCGCATAGTTTTTCTGTAATTTACAACAGTGCTATTTTCTGGTAGTTCTTCGGAGTGTGTTGCT
TTAATTATTAAATTTATATAATCAATGAATTTGGGATCGTCGGTTTTGTACAATATGTTGCCGGCATAGT
ACGCAGCTTCTTCTAGTTCAATTACACCATTTTTTAGCAGCACCGGATTAACATAACTTTCCAAAATGTT
GTACGAACCGTTAAACAAAAACAGTTCACCTCCCTTTTCTATACTATTGTCTGCGAGCAGTTGTTTGTTG
TTAAAAATAACAGCCATTGTAATGAGACGCACAAACTAATATCACAAACTGGAAATGTCTATCAATATAT
AGTTGCTGATATCATGGAGATAATTAAAATGATAACCATCTCGCAAATAAATAAGTATTTTACTGTTTTC
GTAACAGTTTTGTAATAAAAAAACCTATAAATATTCCGGATTATTCATACCGTCCCACCATCGGGCGCGG
ATCTATGCTACTAGTAAATCAGTCACACCAAGGCTTCAATAAGGAACACACAAGCAAGATGGTAAGCGCT
ATTGTTTTATATGTGCTTTTGGCGGCGGCGGCGCATTCTGCCTTTGCGGCGGATCCCAATCCCTGCATAG
AGGTAGTTCCTAATATTACCTACCAATGCATGGATCAGAAACTCAGCAAAGTCCCTGATGACATTCCTTC
TTCAACCAAGAACATAGATCTGAGCTTCAACCCCTTGAAGATCTTAAAAAGCTATAGCTTCTCCAATTTT
TCAGAACTTCAGTGGCTGGATTTATCCAGGTGTGAAATTGAAACAATTGAAGACAAGGCATGGCATGGCT
TACACCACCTCTCAAACTTGATACTGACAGGAAACCCTATCCAGAGTTTTTCCCCAGGAAGTTTCTCTGG
ACTAACAAGTTTAGAGAATCTGGTGGCTGTGGAGACAAAATTGGCCTCTCTAGAAAGCTTCCCTATTGGA
CAGCTTATAACCTTAAAGAAACTCAATGTGGCTCACAATTTTATACATTCCTGTAAGTTACCTGCATATT
TTTCCAATCTGACGAACCTAGTACATGTGGATCTTTCTTATAACTATATTCAAACTATTACTGTCAACGA
CTTACAGTTTCTACGTGAAAATCCACAAGTCAATCTCTCTTTAGACATGTCTTTGAACCCAATTGACTTC
ATTCAAGACCAAGCCTTTCAGGGAATTAAGCTCCATGAACTGACTCTAAGAGGTAATTTTAATAGCTCAA
ATATAATGAAAACTTGCCTTCAAAACCTGGCTGGTTTACACGTCCATCGGTTGATCTTGGGAGAATTTAA
AGATGAAAGGAATCTGGAAATTTTTGAACCCTCTATCATGGAAGGACTATGTGATGTGACCATTGATGAG
TTCAGGTTAACATATACAAATGATTTTTCAGATGATATTGTTAAGTTCCATTGCTTGGCGAATGTTTCTG
CAATGTCTCTGGCAGGTGTATCTATAAAATATCTAGAAGATGTTCCTAAACATTTCAAATGGCAATCCTT
ATCAATCATTAGATGTCAACTTAAGCAGTTTCCAACTCTGGATCTACCCTTTCTTAAAAGTTTGACTTTA
ACTATGAACAAAGGGTCTATCAGTTTTAAAAAAGTGGCCCTACCAAGTCTCAGCTATCTAGATCTTAGTA
GAAATGCACTGAGCTTTAGTGGTTGCTGTTCTTATTCTGATTTGGGAACAAACAGCCTGAGACACTTAGA
CCTCAGCTTCAATGGTGCCATCATTATGAGTGCCAATTTCATGGGTCTAGAAGAGCTGCAGCACCTGGAT
TTTCAGCACTCTACTTTAAAAAGGGTCACAGAATTCTCAGCGTTCTTATCCCTTGAAAAGCTACTTTACC
TTGACATCTCTTATACTAACACCAAAATTGACTTCGATGGTATATTTCTTGGCTTGACCAGTCTCAACAC
ATTAAAAATGGCTGGCAATTCTTTCAAAGACAACACCCTTTCAAATGTCTTTGCAAACACAACAAACTTG
ACATTCCTGGATCTTTCTAAATGTCAATTGGAACAAATATCTTGGGGGGTATTTGACACCCTCCATAGAC
TTCAATTATTAAATATGAGTCACAACAATCTATTGTTTTTGGATTCATCCCATTATAACCAGCTGTATTC
CCTCAAAGAACTGGCGCTGGATACCAACCAGCTGAAAAGCGTGCCGGATGGCATTTTTGATCGCCTGACC
AGCCTGCAGAAAATTTGGCTGCATACCAACCCGTGGGATTGCAGCTGCCCGCGCATTGATTATCTGAGCC
GCTGGCTGAACAAAAACAGCCAGAAAGAACAGGGCAGCGCGAAATGCAGCGGCAGCGGCAAACCGGTGCG
CAGCATTATTTGCCCGACCTAAGGATCCCGGGTACCTTCTAGAATTCCGGAGCGGCCGCTGCAGATCTGA
TCCTTTCCTGGGACCCGGCAAGAACCAAAAACTCACTCTCTTCAAGGAAATCCGTAATGTTAAACCCGAC
ACGATGAAGCTTGTCGTTGGATGGAAAGGAAAAGAGTTCTACAGGGAAACTTGGACCCGCTTCATGGAAG
ACAGCTTCCCCATTGTTAACGACCAAGAAGTGATGGATGTTTTCCTTGTTGTCAACATGCGTCCCACTAG
ACCCAACCGTTGTTACAAATTCCTGGCCCAACACGCTCTGCGTTGCGACCCCGACTATGTACCTCATGAC
GTGATTAGGATCGTCGAGCCTTCATGGGTGGGCAGCAACAACGAGTACCGCATCAGCCTGGCTAAGAAGG
GCGGCGGCTGCCCAATAATGAACCTTCACTCTGAGTACACCAACTCGTTCGAACAGTTCATCGATCGTGT
CATCTGGGAGAACTTCTACAAGCCCATCGTTTACATCGGTACCGACTCTGCTGAAGAGGAGGAAATTCTC
CTTGAAGTTTCCCTGGTGTTCAAAGTAAAGGAGTTTGCACCAGACGCACCTCTGTTCACTGGTCCGGCGT
ATTAAAACACGATACATTGTTATTAGTACATTTATTAAGCGCTAGATTCTGTGCGTTGTTGATTTACAGA
CAATTGTTGTACGTATTTTAATAATTCATTAAATTTATAATCTTTAGGGTGGTATGTTAGAGCGAAAATC
AAATGATTTTCAGCGTCTTTATATCTGAATTTAAATATTAAATCCTCAATAGATTTGTAAAATAGGTTTC
GATTAGTTTCAAACAAGGGTTGTTTTTCCGAACCGATGGCTGGACTATCTAATGGATTTTCGCTCAACGC
CACAAAACTTGCCAAATCTTGTAGCAGCAATCTAGCTTTGTCGATATTCGTTTGTGTTTTGTTTTGTAAT
AAAGGTTCGACGTCGTTCAAAATATTATGCGCTTTTGTATTTCTTTCATCACTGTCGTTAGTGTACAATT
GACTCGACGTAAACACGTTAAATAAAGCTTGGACATATTTAACATCGGGCGTGTTAGCTTTATTAGGCCG
ATTATCGTCGTCGTCCCAACCCTCGTCGTTAGAAGTTGCTTCCGAAGACGATTTTGCCATAGCCACACGA
CGCCTATTAATTGTGTCGGCTAACACGTCCGCGATCAAATTTGTAGTTGAGCTTTTTGGAATTATTTCTG
ATTGCGGGCGTTTTTGGGCGGGTTTCAATCTAACTGTGCCCGATTTTAATTCAGACAACACGTTAGAAAG
CGATGGTGCAGGCGGTGGTAACATTTCAGACGGCAAATCTACTAATGGCGGCGGTGGTGGAGCTGATGAT
AAATCTACCATCGGTGGAGGCGCAGGCGGGGCTGGCGGCGGAGGCGGAGGCGGAGGTGGTGGCGGTGATG
CAGACGGCGGTTTAGGCTCAAATGTCTCTTTAGGCAACACAGTCGGCACCTCAACTATTGTACTGGTTTC
GGGCGCCGTTTTTGGTTTGACCGGTCTGAGACGAGTGCGATTTTTTTCGTTTCTAATAGCTTCCAACAAT
TGTTGTCTGTCGTCTAAAGGTGCAGCGGGTTGAGGTTCCGTCGGCATTGGTGGAGCGGGCGGCAATTCAG
ACATCGATGGTGGTGGTGGTGGTGGAGGCGCTGGAATGTTAGGCACGGGAGAAGGTGGTGGCGGCGGTGC
CGCCGGTATAATTTGTTCTGGTTTAGTTTGTTCGCGCACGATTGTGGGCACCGGCGCAGGCGCCGCTGGC
TGCACAACGGAAGGTCGTCTGCTTCGAGGCAGCGCTTGGGGTGGTGGCAATTCAATATTATAATTGGAAT
ACAAATCGTAAAAATCTGCTATAAGCATTGTAATTTCGCTATCGTTTACCGTGCCGATATTTAACAACCG
CTCAATGTAAGCAATTGTATTGTAAAGAGATTGTCTCAAGCTCGCACGCCGATAACAAGCCTTTTCATTT
TTACTACAGCATTGTAGTGGCGAGACACTTCGCTGTCGTCGACGTACATGTATGCTTTGTTGTCAAAAAC
GTCGTTGGCAAGCTTTAAAATATTTAAAAGAACATCTCTGTTCAGCACCACTGTGTTGTCGTAAATGTTG
TTTTTGATAATTTGCGCTTCCGCAGTATCGACACGTTCAAAAAATTGATGCGCATCAATTTTGTTGTTCC
TATTATTGAATAAATAAGATTGTACAGATTCATATCTACGATTCGTCATGGCCACCACAAATGCTACGCT
GCAAACGCTGGTACAATTTTACGAAAACTGCAAAAACGTCAAAACTCGGTATAAAATAATCAACGGGCGC
TTTGGCAAAATATCTATTTTATCGCACAAGCCCACTAGCAAATTGTATTTGCAGAAAACAATTTCGGCGC
ACAATTTTAACGCTGACGAAATAAAAGTTCACCAGTTAATGAGCGACCACCCAAATTTTATAAAAATCTA
TTTTAATCACGGTTCCATCAACAACCAAGTGATCGTGATGGACTACATTGACTGTCCCGATTTATTTGAA
ACACTACAAATTAAAGGCGAGCTTTCGTACCAACTTGTTAGCAATATTATTAGACAGCTGTGTGAAGCGC
TCAACGATTTGCACAAGCACAATTTCATACACAACGACATAAAACTCGAAAATGTCTTATATTTCGAAGC
ACTTGATCGCGTGTATGTTTGCGATTACGGATTGTGCAAACACGAAAACTCACTTAGCGTGCACGACGGC
ACGTTGGAGTATTTTAGTCCGGAAAAAATTCGACACCACAACTATGCACGTTCGTTTGACTGGTACGCCG
TCGGCGTGTTAACATACAAGTTGCTAACCGGCGGCCAATTCGTAATCATGGTCATAGCTGTTTCCTGTGT
GAAATTGTTATCCGCTCACAATTCCACACAACATACGAGCCGGAAGCATAAAGTGTAAAGCCTGGGGTGC
CTAATGAGTGAGCTAACTCACATTAATTGCGTTGCGCTCACTGCCCGCTTTCCAGTCGGGAAACCTGTCG
TGCCAGCTGCATTAATGAATCGGCCAACGCGCGGGGAGAGGCGGTTTGCGTATTGGGCGCTCTTCCGCTT
CCTCGCTCACTGACTCGCTGCGCTCGGTCGTTCGGCTGCGGCGAGCGGTATCAGCTCACTCAAAGGCGGT
AATACGGTTATCCACAGAATCAGGGGATAACGCAGGAAAGAACATGTGAGCAAAAGGCCAGCAAAAGGCC
AGGAACCGTAAAAAGGCCGCGTTGCTGGCGTTTTTCCATAGGCTCCGCCCCCCTGACGAGCATCACAAAA
ATCGACGCTCAAGTCAGAGGTGGCGAAACCCGACAGGACTATAAAGATACCAGGCGTTTCCCCCTGGAAG
CTCCCTCGTGCGCTCTCCTGTTCCGACCCTGCCGCTTACCGGATACCTGTCCGCCTTTCTCCCTTCGGGA
AGCGTGGCGCTTTCTCATAGCTCACGCTGTAGGTATCTCAGTTCGGTGTAGGTCGTTCGCTCCAAGCTGG
GCTGTGTGCACGAACCCCCCGTTCAGCCCGACCGCTGCGCCTTATCCGGTAACTATCGTCTTGAGTCCAA
CCCGGTAAGACACGACTTATCGCCACTGGCAGCAGCCACTGGTAACAGGATTAGCAGAGCGAGGTATGTA
GGCGGTGCTACAGAGTTCTTGAAGTGGTGGCCTAACTACGGCTACACTAGAAGAACAGTATTTGGTATCT
GCGCTCTGCTGAAGCCAGTTACCTTCGGAAAAAGAGTTGGTAGCTCTTGATCCGGCAAACAAACCACCGC
TGGTAGCGGTGGTTTTTTTGTTTGCAAGCAGCAGATTACGCGCAGAAAAAAAGGATCTCAAGAAGATCCT
TTGATCTTTTCTACGGGGTCTGACGCTCAGTGGAACGAAAACTCACGTTAAGGGATTTTGGTCATGAGAT
TATCAAAAAGGATCTTCACCTAGATCCTTTTAAATTAAAAATGAAGTTTTAAATCAATCTAAAGTATATA
TGAGTAAACTTGGTCTGACAGTTACCAATGCTTAATCAGTGAGGCACCTATCTCAGCGATCTGTCTATTT
CGTTCATCCATAGTTGCCTGACTCCCCGTCGTGTAGATAACTACGATACGGGAGGGCTTACCATCTGGCC
CCAGTGCTGCAATGATACCGCGAGACCCACGCTCACCGGCTCCAGATTTATCAGCAATAAACCAGCCAGC
CGGAAGGGCCGAGCGCAGAAGTGGTCCTGCAACTTTATCCGCCTCCATCCAGTCTATTAATTGTTGCCGG
GAAGCTAGAGTAAGTAGTTCGCCAGTTAATAGTTTGCGCAACGTTGTTGCCATTGCTACAGGCATCGTGG
TGTCACGCTCGTCGTTTGGTATGGCTTCATTCAGCTCCGGTTCCCAACGATCAAGGCGAGTTACATGATC
CCCCATGTTGTGCAAAAAAGCGGTTAGCTCCTTCGGTCCTCCGATCGTTGTCAGAAGTAAGTTGGCCGCA
GTGTTATCACTCATGGTTATGGCAGCACTGCATAATTCTCTTACTGTCATGCCATCCGTAAGATGCTTTT
CTGTGACTGGTGAGTACTCAACCAAGTCATTCTGAGAATAGTGTATGCGGCGACCGAGTTGCTCTTGCCC
GGCGTCAATACGGGATAATACCGCGCCACATAGCAGAACTTTAAAAGTGCTCATCATTGGAAAACGTTCT
TCGGGGCGAAAACTCTCAAGGATCTTACCGCTGTTGAGATCCAGTTCGATGTAACCCACTCGTGCACCCA
ACTGATCTTCAGCATCTTTTACTTTCACCAGCGTTTCTGGGTGAGCAAAAACAGGAAGGCAAAATGCCGC
AAAAAAGGGAATAAGGGCGACACGGAAATGTTGAATACTCATACTCTTCCTTTTTCAATATTATTGAAGC
ATTTATCAGGGTTATTGTCTCATGAGCGGATACATATTTGAATGTATTTAGAAAAATAAACAAATAGGGG
TTCCGCGCACATTTCCCCGAAAAGTGCCACCTGACGTCTAAGAAACCATTATTATCATGACATTAACCTA
TAAAAATAGGCGTATCACGAGGCCCTTTCGTCTCGCGCGTTTCGGTGATGACGGTGAAAACCTCTGACAC
ATGCAGCTCCCGGAGACGGTCACAGCTTGTCTGTAAGCGGATGCCGGGAGCAGACAAGCCCGTCAGGGCG
CGTCAGCGGGTGTTGGCGGGTGTCGGGGCTGGCTTAACTATGCGGCATCAGAGCAGATTGTACTGAGAGT
GCACCATATGCGGTGTGAAATACCGCACAGATGCGTAAGGAGAAAATACCGCATCAGGCGCCATTCGCCA
TTCAGGCTGCGCAACTGTTGGGAAGGGCGATCGGTGCGGGCCTCTTCGCTATTACGCCAGCTGGCGAAAG
GGGGATGTGCTGCAAGGCGATTAAGTTGGGTAACGCCAGGGTTTTCCCAGTCACGACGTTGTAAAACGAC
GGCCAGTGCC
Features (pLannotate 1.2.2; 26 found; start..end, strand, type, name):
     76..579     +  CDS            PTP: PTP_NPVAC - Experimental evidence at protein level: Swiss-Prot protein existence level 1. Plays a role in the regulation and processing of late viral mRNAs by displaying RNA 5'-triphosphatase and diphosphatase activities. From Autographa californica nuclear polyhedrosis virus (AcMNPV).
    617..1600    -  CDS            Y002_NPVAC: Protein predicted: Swiss-Prot protein existence level 4. From Autographa californica nuclear polyhedrosis virus (AcMNPV).
   1660..1818    -  CDS            CTL: CXOL_NPVAC - Also known as CTX. Protein inferred from homology: Swiss-Prot protein existence level 3. From Autographa californica nuclear polyhedrosis virus (AcMNPV).
   1871..2323    -  CDS            Y004_NPVAC: Protein predicted: Swiss-Prot protein existence level 4. From Autographa californica nuclear polyhedrosis virus (AcMNPV).
   2352..2678    +  CDS            Y005_NPVAC: Protein predicted: Swiss-Prot protein existence level 4. From Autographa californica nuclear polyhedrosis virus (AcMNPV).
   2662..3291    +  CDS            LEF-2: LEF2_NPVAC - Experimental evidence at protein level: Swiss-Prot protein existence level 1. Plays an essential role in viral DNA replication. Does not seem to participate in the initiation step but is rather important for the amplification of DNA. Also required for expression from the vp39 and polh promoters. From Autographa californica nuclear polyhedrosis virus (AcMNPV).
   3170..3997    +  misc_recomb    baculovirus recombination region (lef2/ORF603): contains ORF603 and part of lef2
   4001..4092    +  promoter       polyhedrin promoter: polh from Autographa californica; promoter for the baculovirus polyhedrin gene
   4135..4188    +  promoter       gp64 promoter (fragment): Autographa californica gp64; promoter for the baculovirus gp64 glycoprotein gene
   4189..4248    +  sig_peptide    GP64 signal sequence: signal sequence from the baculovirus envelope glycoprotein GP64; Autographa californica gp64
   4258..5973    +  CDS            Tlr4 (fragment): TLR4_MOUSE - Also known as Lps. Experimental evidence at protein level: Swiss-Prot protein existence level 1. Cooperates with LY96 and CD14 to mediate the innate immune response to bacterial lipopolysaccharide (LPS) (PubMed:9851930, PubMed:9989976, PubMed:20133493). Acts via MYD88, TIRAP and TRAF6, leading to NF-kappa-B activation, cytokine secretion and the inflammatory response (PubMed:24380872). Also involved in LPS- independent inflammatory responses triggered by free fatty acids, such as palmitate. In complex with TLR6, promotes sterile inflammation in monocytes/macrophages in response to
   6089..6652    +  CDS            PH (fragment): PYHD_NPVAC - Also known as P29, POLH. Experimental evidence at protein level: Swiss-Prot protein existence level 1. Major component of the virus occlusion bodies which are large proteinaceous structures termed polyhedra. These structures serve as the protective package for the virus particles outside the infected host and allow natural transmission of virus between insect hosts, assisting persistence in the environment. Forms the paracrystalline lattice of polyhedra and interacts with enveloped virions as well as other accessory molecules and structures to form a mature viral occlusion body. F
   6656..7028    +  3'UTR          polyhedrin 3' UTR: 3' UTR from the Autographa californica nucleopolyhedrovirus polyhedrin gene (Suzuki et al., 2006)
   7708..7725    -  CDS            9xHis (fragment): 9xHis affinity tag
   8022..8309    -  CDS            P61 (fragment): P78_NPVAC - Experimental evidence at protein level: Swiss-Prot protein existence level 1. Plays a role in the transport of the nucleocapsids from the cytoplasm toward the host nucleus together with the host actin- polymerizing Arp2/3 complex. From Autographa californica nuclear polyhedrosis virus (AcMNPV).
   8308..8928    +  CDS            PK1 (fragment): PK1_NPVAC - Also known as PK-1. Experimental evidence at transcript level: Swiss-Prot protein existence level 2. Serine/threonine protein kinase that plays a role in viral propagation by phosphorylating various viral and cellular substrates including the viral p6.9 protein or host histone H1. Participates in nucleocapsid assembly and polyhedra formation. From Autographa californica nuclear polyhedrosis virus (AcMNPV).
   8963..8985    -  protein_bind   lac operator (fragment): The lac repressor binds to the lac operator to inhibit transcription in E. coli. This inhibition can be relieved by adding lactose or isopropyl-β-D-thiogalactopyranoside (IPTG). lac repressor encoded by lacI
   8989..9019    -  promoter       lac promoter: promoter for the E. coli lac operon
   9034..9055    -  protein_bind   CAP binding site: CAP binding activates transcription in the presence of cAMP. E. coli catabolite activator protein
   9068..9160    -  CDS            lacI (fragment): lac repressor; lacI; The lac repressor binds to the lac operator to inhibit transcription in E. coli. This inhibition can be relieved by adding lactose or isopropyl-β-D-thiogalactopyranoside (IPTG).
   9343..9931    -  rep_origin     ori: high-copy-number ColE1/pMB1/pBR322/pUC origin of replication
  10102..10962   -  CDS            AmpR: β-lactamase; bla; confers resistance to ampicillin, carbenicillin, and related antibiotics
  10963..11067   -  promoter       AmpR promoter: bla
  11162..11197   +  CDS            rop (fragment): Rop protein, which maintains plasmids at low copy number; rop
  11299..11398   +  misc_feature   bom (fragment): basis of mobility region from pBR322
  11404..11558   -  CDS            lacZα (fragment): LacZα fragment of β-galactosidase; lacZ fragment
