[The description below was written by a language model from this plasmid's Addgene catalogue record and pLannotate feature annotations shown in this document.]
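Description:
pAcGP67A-mTLR4ecd-VLR is a baculovirus transfer vector built on the pAcGP67a backbone for secreted protein expression in insect cells. In E. coli it is maintained as a high-copy plasmid through a ColE1/pUC-type origin and selected with ampicillin via the β-lactamase gene. Remnants of lac regulatory elements, lacZα, rop and bom are also annotated as backbone fragments. The expression cassette is flanked by stretches of Autographa californica nucleopolyhedrovirus genome. Upstream lie several viral ORFs running into the lef2/ORF603 recombination region, and downstream lie a polyhedrin coding fragment, the polyhedrin 3' UTR and further viral sequence (P78 and PK1 fragments). These flanks allow homologous recombination with baculoviral DNA, which places the cassette at the polyhedrin locus and generates recombinant virus.

The payload is driven by the very late polyhedrin promoter, followed by a gp64 promoter fragment and the GP64 signal sequence, which directs the product into the secretory pathway. Fused in frame after the signal peptide is the mouse TLR4 ectodomain (residues 26–544), inserted by Gibson cloning. According to the catalogue entry, this is joined at its C terminus to residues 126–200 of a hagfish variable lymphocyte receptor. The VLR segment is not called out separately in the feature table, where the Tlr4 annotation appears to span most of the fusion. A short His-tag match is annotated on the opposite strand well outside the cassette and is probably incidental, so the record does not establish a purification tag on the fusion. The construct is intended for producing soluble recombinant TLR4 ectodomain hybrid protein, and the associated publication concerns activation of TLR4/MD-2 by a synthetic agonist.
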