Addgene plasmid #187877: pAcGP67A-mTLR4ecd-VLR
Purpose: Baculovirus protein expression of mouse TLR4 (residues 26–544) fused with hagfish variable lymphocyte receptor (VLR) (residues 126–200)
Depositing lab: Bruce Beutler. Depositing organization: University of Texas Southwestern Medical Center. Publication: TLR4/MD-2 activation by a synthetic agonist with no similarity to LPS. Wang Y, Su L, Morin MD, Jones BT, Whitby LR, Surakattula MM, Huang H, Shi H, Choi JH, Wang KW, Moresco EM, Berger M, Zhan X, Zhang H, Boger DL, Beutler B. Proc Natl Acad Sci U S A. 2016 Feb 16;113(7):E884-93. doi: 10.1073/pnas.1525639113. Epub 2016 Feb 1. PubMed 26831104.
Backbone
  Vector backbone: pAcGP67a
  Vector type: Insect Expression
Growth in bacteria
  Bacterial resistance: Ampicillin, 100 μg/mL
  Growth temperature: 37°C
  Growth strain: DH5alpha
  Copy number: High Copy
Gene/Insert
  Gene/Insert name: TLR4ecd
  Species: M. musculus (mouse)
  Mutation: includes residues 26–544 of mouse TLR4
  Entrez Gene: Tlr4 (a.k.a. Lps, Ly87, Ran/M1, Rasl2-8)
  Cloning method: Gibson Cloning
Terms and licenses: Academic/Nonprofit Terms; Industry Terms: Not Available to Industry
How to cite: pAcGP67A-mTLR4ecd-VLR was a gift from Bruce Beutler (Addgene plasmid # 187877 ; http://n2t.net/addgene:187877 ; RRID:Addgene_187877)
