>Addgene plasmid #187877 | pAcGP67A-mTLR4ecd-VLR | depositor partial sequence | sequence record 364420 | insert
ATGCTACTAGTAAATCAGTCACACCAAGGCTTCAATAAGGAACACACAAGCAAGATGGTAAGCGCTATTG
TTTTATATGTGCTTTTGGCGGCGGCGGCGCATTCTGCCTTTGCGGCGGATCCCAATCCCTGCATAGAGGT
AGTTCCTAATATTACCTACCAATGCATGGATCAGAAACTCAGCAAAGTCCCTGATGACATTCCTTCTTCA
ACCAAGAACATAGATCTGAGCTTCAACCCCTTGAAGATCTTAAAAAGCTATAGCTTCTCCAATTTTTCAG
AACTTCAGTGGCTGGATTTATCCAGGTGTGAAATTGAAACAATTGAAGACAAGGCATGGCATGGCTTACA
CCACCTCTCAAACTTGATACTGACAGGAAACCCTATCCAGAGTTTTTCCCCAGGAAGTTTCTCTGGACTA
ACAAGTTTAGAGAATCTGGTGGCTGTGGAGACAAAATTGGCCTCTCTAGAAAGCTTCCCTATTGGACAGC
TTATAACCTTAAAGAAACTCAATGTGGCTCACAATTTTATACATTCCTGTAAGTTACCTGCATATTTTTC
CAATCTGACGAACCTAGTACATGTGGATCTTTCTTATAACTATATTCAAACTATTACTGTCAACGACTTA
CAGTTTCTACGTGAAAATCCACAAGTCAATCTCTCTTTAGACATGTCTTTGAACCCAATTGACTTCATTC
AAGACCAAGCCTTTCAGGGAATTAAGCTCCATGAACTGACTCTAAGAGGTAATTTTAATAGCTCAAATAT
AATGAAAACTTGCCTTCAAAACCTGGCTGGTTTACACGTCCATCGGTTGATCTTGGGAGAATTTAAAGAT
GAAAGGAATCTGGAAATTTTTGAACCCTCTATCATGGAAGGACTATGTGATGTGACCATTGATGAGTTCA
GGTTAACATATACAAATGATTTTTCAGATGATATTGTTAAGTTCCATTGCTTGGCGAATGTTTCTGCAAT
GTCTCTGGCAGGTGTATCTATAAAATATCTAGAAGATGTTCCTAAACATTTCAAATGGCAATCCTTATCA
ATCATTAGATGTCAACTTAAGCAGTTTCCAACTCTGGATCTACCCTTTCTTAAAAGTTTGACTTTAACTA
TGAACAAAGGGTCTATCAGTTTTAAAAAAGTGGCCCTACCAAGTCTCAGCTATCTAGATCTTAGTAGAAA
TGCACTGAGCTTTAGTGGTTGCTGTTCTTATTCTGATTTGGGAACAAACAGCCTGAGACACTTAGACCTC
AGCTTCAATGGTGCCATCATTATGAGTGCCAATTTCATGGGTCTAGAAGAGCTGCAGCACCTGGATTTTC
AGCACTCTACTTTAAAAAGGGTCACAGAATTCTCAGCGTTCTTATCCCTTGAAAAGCTACTTTACCTTGA
CATCTCTTATACTAACACCAAAATTGACTTCGATGGTATATTTCTTGGCTTGACCAGTCTCAACACATTA
AAAATGGCTGGCAATTCTTTCAAAGACAACACCCTTTCAAATGTCTTTGCAAACACAACAAACTTGACAT
TCCTGGATCTTTCTAAATGTCAATTGGAACAAATATCTTGGGGGGTATTTGACACCCTCCATAGACTTCA
ATTATTAAATATGAGTCACAACAATCTATTGTTTTTGGATTCATCCCATTATAACCAGCTGTATTCCCTC
GATCCCGGGAAAGAACTGGCGCTGGATACCAACCAGCTGAAAAGCGTGCCGGATGGCATTTTTGATCGCC
TGACCAGCCTGCAGAAAATTTGGCTGCATACCAACCCGTGGGATTGCAGCTGCCCGCGCATTGATTATCT
GAGCCGCTGGCTGAACAAAAACAGCCAGAAAGAACAGGGCAGCGCGAAATGCAGCGGCAGCGGCAAACCG
GTGCGCAGCATTATTTGCCCGACCGAATTCGCGGGCGAAAACTTGTACTTTCAAGGCCATCACCATCACC
ATCACTAG
